>Addgene plasmid #146410 | pRSFDuetG-HsDCP1a_539-582 (MCSII)-mut3_G | depositor full sequence | sequence record 288855 | Full Sequence
GGGGAATTGTGAGCGGATAACAATTCCCCTGTAGAAATAATTTTGTTTAACTTTAATAAGGAGATATACC
ATGGGCAGCAGCCATCACCATCATCACCACAGCGCGGGTCTGGAAGTTCTGTTCCAGGGGCCCCAGGATC
CGAATTCGAGCTCGGCGCGCCTGCAGGTCGACAAGCTTGCGGCCGCATAATGCTTAAGTCGAACAGAAAG
TAATCGTATTGTACACGGCCGCATAATCGAAATTAATACGACTCACTATAGGGGAATTGTGAGCGGATAA
CAATTCCCCATCTTAGTATATTAGTTAAGTATAAGAAGGAGATATACATAATATGTCCCCTATACTAGGT
TATTGGAAAATTAAGGGCCTTGTGCAACCCACTCGACTTCTTTTGGAATATCTTGAAGAAAAATATGAAG
AGCATTTGTATGAGCGCGATGAAGGTGATAAATGGCGAAACAAAAAGTTTGAATTGGGTTTGGAGTTTCC
CAATCTTCCTTATTATATTGATGGTGATGTTAAATTAACACAGTCTATGGCCATCATACGTTATATAGCT
GACAAGCACAACATGTTGGGTGGTTGTCCAAAAGAGCGTGCAGAGATTTCAATGCTTGAAGGAGCGGTTT
TGGATATTAGATACGGTGTTTCGAGAATTGCATATAGTAAAGACTTTGAAACTCTCAAAGTTGATTTTCT
TAGCAAGCTACCTGAAATGCTGAAAATGTTCGAAGATCGTTTATGTCATAAAACATATTTAAATGGTGAT
CATGTAACCCATCCTGACTTCATGTTGTATGACGCTCTTGATGTTGTTTTATACATGGACCCAATGTGCC
TGGATGCGTTCCCAAAATTAGTTTGTTTTAAAAAACGTATTGAAGCTATCCCACAAATTGATAAGTACTT
GAAATCCAGCAAGTATATAGCATGGCCTTTGCAGGGCTGGCAAGCCACGTTTGGTGGTGGCGACCATCCT
CCAAAATCGGATCTGGAAGTTCTGTTCCAGGGGCCCAGTCAGAGAAAGCCTTCCATTATTCTCAGCAAGT
CTCAGCTCCAGGATACACGCATACATCTATCCAAGAATGATTCCAGCCGCCTCAGTACATCCCATGAAGT
CTACTTGCAGGTTCTGACCAAGAACAAAGACAACCACAACCTATGAGGTACCCTCGAGTCTGGTAAAGAA
ACCGCTGCTGCGAAATTTGAACGCCAGCACATGGACTCGTCTACTAGCGCAGCTTAATTAACCTAGGCTG
CTGCCACCGCTGAGCAATAACTAGCATAACCCCTTGGGGCCTCTAAACGGGTCTTGAGGGGTTTTTTGCT
GAAACCTCAGGCATTTGAGAAGCACACGGTCACACTGCTTCCGGTAGTCAATAAACCGGTAAACCAGCAA
TAGACATAAGCGGCTATTTAACGACCCTGCCCTGAACCGACGACAAGCTGACGACCGGGTCTCCGCAAGT
GGCACTTTTCGGGGAAATGTGCGCGGAACCCCTATTTGTTTATTTTTCTAAATACATTCAAATATGTATC
CGCTCATGAATTAATTCTTAGAAAAACTCATCGAGCATCAAATGAAACTGCAATTTATTCATATCAGGAT
TATCAATACCATATTTTTGAAAAAGCCGTTTCTGTAATGAAGGAGAAAACTCACCGAGGCAGTTCCATAG
GATGGCAAGATCCTGGTATCGGTCTGCGATTCCGACTCGTCCAACATCAATACAACCTATTAATTTCCCC
TCGTCAAAAATAAGGTTATCAAGTGAGAAATCACCATGAGTGACGACTGAATCCGGTGAGAATGGCAAAA
GTTTATGCATTTCTTTCCAGACTTGTTCAACAGGCCAGCCATTACGCTCGTCATCAAAATCACTCGCATC
AACCAAACCGTTATTCATTCGTGATTGCGCCTGAGCGAGACGAAATACGCGGTCGCTGTTAAAAGGACAA
TTACAAACAGGAATCGAATGCAACCGGCGCAGGAACACTGCCAGCGCATCAACAATATTTTCACCTGAAT
CAGGATATTCTTCTAATACCTGGAATGCTGTTTTCCCGGGGATCGCAGTGGTGAGTAACCATGCATCATC
AGGAGTACGGATAAAATGCTTGATGGTCGGAAGAGGCATAAATTCCGTCAGCCAGTTTAGTCTGACCATC
TCATCTGTAACATCATTGGCAACGCTACCTTTGCCATGTTTCAGAAACAACTCTGGCGCATCGGGCTTCC
CATACAATCGATAGATTGTCGCACCTGATTGCCCGACATTATCGCGAGCCCATTTATACCCATATAAATC
AGCATCCATGTTGGAATTTAATCGCGGCCTAGAGCAAGACGTTTCCCGTTGAATATGGCTCATACTCTTC
CTTTTTCAATATTATTGAAGCATTTATCAGGGTTATTGTCTCATGAGCGGATACATATTTGAATGTATTT
AGAAAAATAAACAAATAGGCATGCAGCGCTCTTCCGCTTCCTCGCTCACTGACTCGCTACGCTCGGTCGT
TCGACTGCGGCGAGCGGTGTCAGCTCACTCAAAAGCGGTAATACGGTTATCCACAGAATCAGGGGATAAA
GCCGGAAAGAACATGTGAGCAAAAAGCAAAGCACCGGAAGAAGCCAACGCCGCAGGCGTTTTTCCATAGG
CTCCGCCCCCCTGACGAGCATCACAAAAATCGACGCTCAAGCCAGAGGTGGCGAAACCCGACAGGACTAT
AAAGATACCAGGCGTTTCCCCCTGGAAGCTCCCTCGTGCGCTCTCCTGTTCCGACCCTGCCGCTTACCGG
ATACCTGTCCGCCTTTCTCCCTTCGGGAAGCGTGGCGCTTTCTCATAGCTCACGCTGTTGGTATCTCAGT
TCGGTGTAGGTCGTTCGCTCCAAGCTGGGCTGTGTGCACGAACCCCCCGTTCAGCCCGACCGCTGCGCCT
TATCCGGTAACTATCGTCTTGAGTCCAACCCGGTAAGACACGACTTATCGCCACTGGCAGCAGCCATTGG
TAACTGATTTAGAGGACTTTGTCTTGAAGTTATGCACCTGTTAAGGCTAAACTGAAAGAACAGATTTTGG
TGAGTGCGGTCCTCCAACCCACTTACCTTGGTTCAAAGAGTTGGTAGCTCAGCGAACCTTGAGAAAACCA
CCGTTGGTAGCGGTGGTTTTTCTTTATTTATGAGATGATGAATCAATCGGTCTATCAAGTCAACGAACAG
CTATTCCGTTACTCTAGATTTCAGTGCAATTTATCTCTTCAAATGTAGCACCTGAAGTCAGCCCCATACG
ATATAAGTTGTAATTCTCATGTTAGTCATGCCCCGCGCCCACCGGAAGGAGCTGACTGGGTTGAAGGCTC
TCAAGGGCATCGGTCGAGATCCCGGTGCCTAATGAGTGAGCTAACTTACATTAATTGCGTTGCGCTCACT
GCCCGCTTTCCAGTCGGGAAACCTGTCGTGCCAGCTGCATTAATGAATCGGCCAACGCGCGGGGAGAGGC
GGTTTGCGTATTGGGCGCCAGGGTGGTTTTTCTTTTCACCAGTGAGACGGGCAACAGCTGATTGCCCTTC
ACCGCCTGGCCCTGAGAGAGTTGCAGCAAGCGGTCCACGCTGGTTTGCCCCAGCAGGCGAAAATCCTGTT
TGATGGTGGTTAACGGCGGGATATAACATGAGCTGTCTTCGGTATCGTCGTATCCCACTACCGAGATGTC
CGCACCAACGCGCAGCCCGGACTCGGTAATGGCGCGCATTGCGCCCAGCGCCATCTGATCGTTGGCAACC
AGCATCGCAGTGGGAACGATGCCCTCATTCAGCATTTGCATGGTTTGTTGAAAACCGGACATGGCACTCC
AGTCGCCTTCCCGTTCCGCTATCGGCTGAATTTGATTGCGAGTGAGATATTTATGCCAGCCAGCCAGACG
CAGACGCGCCGAGACAGAACTTAATGGGCCCGCTAACAGCGCGATTTGCTGGTGACCCAATGCGACCAGA
TGCTCCACGCCCAGTCGCGTACCGTCTTCATGGGAGAAAATAATACTGTTGATGGGTGTCTGGTCAGAGA
CATCAAGAAATAACGCCGGAACATTAGTGCAGGCAGCTTCCACAGCAATGGCATCCTGGTCATCCAGCGG
ATAGTTAATGATCAGCCCACTGACGCGTTGCGCGAGAAGATTGTGCACCGCCGCTTTACAGGCTTCGACG
CCGCTTCGTTCTACCATCGACACCACCACGCTGGCACCCAGTTGATCGGCGCGAGATTTAATCGCCGCGA
CAATTTGCGACGGCGCGTGCAGGGCCAGACTGGAGGTGGCAACGCCAATCAGCAACGACTGTTTGCCCGC
CAGTTGTTGTGCCACGCGGTTGGGAATGTAATTCAGCTCCGCCATCGCCGCTTCCACTTTTTCCCGCGTT
TTCGCAGAAACGTGGCTGGCCTGGTTCACCACGCGGGAAACGGTCTGATAAGAGACACCGGCATACTCTG
CGACATCGTATAACGTTACTGGTTTCACATTCACCACCCTGAATTGACTCTCTTCCGGGCGCTATCATGC
CATACCGCGAAAGGTTTTGCGCCATTCGATGGTGTCCGGGATCTCGACGCTCTCCCTTATGCGACTCCTG
CATTAGGAAATTAATACGACTCACTATA
Features (pLannotate 1.2.2; 19 found; start..end, strand, type, name):
      3..27      +  protein_bind   lac operator: The lac repressor binds to the lac operator to inhibit transcription in E. coli. This inhibition can be relieved by adding lactose or isopropyl-β-D-thiogalactopyranoside (IPTG). lac repressor encoded by lacI
     42..64      +  RBS            RBS: efficient ribosome binding site from bacteriophage T7 gene 10 (Olins and Rangwala, 1989)
    244..262     +  promoter       T7 promoter: promoter for bacteriophage T7 RNA polymerase
    263..287     +  protein_bind   lac operator: The lac repressor binds to the lac operator to inhibit transcription in E. coli. This inhibition can be relieved by adding lactose or isopropyl-β-D-thiogalactopyranoside (IPTG). lac repressor encoded by lacI
    333..986     +  CDS            GST26_SCHJA: Experimental evidence at protein level: Swiss-Prot protein existence level 1. GST isoenzymes appear to play a central role in the parasite detoxification system. Other functions are also suspected including a role in increasing the solubility of haematin in the parasite gut. From Schistosoma japonicum (Blood fluke).
    987..1163    +  CDS            DCP1A (fragment): DCP1A_PIG - Also known as SMIF. Experimental evidence at protein level: Swiss-Prot protein existence level 1. Necessary for the degradation of mRNAs, both in normal mRNA turnover and in nonsense-mediated mRNA decay. Removes the 7-methyl guanine cap structure from mRNA molecules, yielding a 5'-phosphorylated mRNA fragment and 7m-GDP. Contributes to the transactivation of target genes after stimulation by TGFB1. From Sus scrofa (Pig).
   1185..1226    +  CDS            S-Tag (fragment): affinity and epitope tag derived from pancreatic ribonuclease A
   1256..1273    +  CDS            SET1 (fragment): solubility-enhancement tag derived from T7 phage gene 10B
   1281..1328    +  terminator     T7 terminator: transcription terminator for bacteriophage T7 RNA polymerase
   1492..1549    +  promoter       AmpR promoter (fragment): bla
   1558..2373    -  CDS            KanR: aminoglycoside phosphotransferase; aph(3')-Ia; confers resistance to kanamycin in bacteria or G418 (Geneticin®) in eukaryotes
   2374..2465    -  promoter       AmpR promoter: bla
   2481..3230    -  rep_origin     RSF ori: Plasmids containing the RSF 1030 origin of replication can be propagated in E. coli cells that contain additional plasmids with compatible origins.
   3313..3377    -  CDS            TcR (fragment): tetracycline efflux protein; tet; confers resistance to tetracycline
   3392..3413    -  protein_bind   CAP binding site: CAP binding activates transcription in the presence of cAMP. E. coli catabolite activator protein
   3426..4508    -  CDS            lacI: lac repressor; lacI; The lac repressor binds to the lac operator to inhibit transcription in E. coli. This inhibition can be relieved by adding lactose or isopropyl-β-D-thiogalactopyranoside (IPTG).
   4509..4586    -  promoter       lacI promoter: lacI
   4594..4629    -  CDS            TcR (fragment): tetracycline efflux protein; tet; confers resistance to tetracycline
   4632..2       +  promoter       T7 promoter (across the origin): promoter for bacteriophage T7 RNA polymerase
