[The description below was written by a language model from this plasmid's Addgene catalogue record and pLannotate feature annotations shown in this document.]
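Description:
pRSFDuetG-HsDCP1a_539-582 (MCSII)-mut3_G is a 4.6 kb bacterial expression plasmid for producing a mutant C-terminal fragment of human DCP1a, a component of the mRNA decapping machinery. The catalogue lists the backbone as unknown, but the name and the annotated features point to a Duet-type two-cassette T7 vector. It replicates from the RSF 1030 origin, which is compatible with other common origins and so allows co-transformation with additional expression plasmids. It is selected with kanamycin through an aminoglycoside phosphotransferase gene. A lacI gene with its own promoter supplies lac repressor.

Two T7 promoter/lac operator units are annotated. The first, spanning the sequence origin, is followed by a T7 gene 10 ribosome binding site, but no coding sequence is annotated downstream of it, so the first cloning site appears to be empty. The second unit drives an open reading frame in which Schistosoma japonicum glutathione S-transferase is immediately followed by the DCP1a segment. This agrees with the "MCSII" label in the name and suggests an N-terminal GST fusion for affinity purification. The annotation tool matched the fragment to the pig orthologue, but the record states that the insert is human, covering residues 539–582. The substitutions that make up "mut3" are not specified. An S-tag fragment lies downstream of the insert, and the table does not show whether it is translated. A T7 terminator closes the cassette. The short TcR and SET1 matches are probably incidental hits in vector sequence.

Expression is IPTG-inducible in E. coli hosts that supply T7 RNA polymerase. The associated publication concerns trimerisation of DCP1 in the assembly of decapping complexes, so the construct probably serves as a mutant for biochemical or structural comparison with the wild-type domain.
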