Addgene plasmid #146410: pRSFDuetG-HsDCP1a_539-582 (MCSII)-mut3_G
Purpose: Bacterial Expression of HsDCP1a_539-582-mut3
Depositing lab: Elisa Izaurralde. Depositing organization: Max Planck Institute for Developmental Biology. Publication: DCP1 forms asymmetric trimers to assemble into active mRNA decapping complexes in metazoa. Tritschler F, Braun JE, Motz C, Igreja C, Haas G, Truffault V, Izaurralde E, Weichenrieder O. Proc Natl Acad Sci U S A. 2009 Dec 22. 106(51):21591-6. 10.1073/pnas.0909871106 PubMed 19966221.
Backbone
  Vector backbone: Unknown
  Vector type: Bacterial Expression
Growth in bacteria
  Bacterial resistance: Kanamycin, 50 μg/mL
  Growth temperature: 37°C
  Growth strain: DH5alpha
  Copy number: Low Copy
Gene/Insert
  Gene/Insert name: HsDCP1a_539-582-mut3
  Species: H. sapiens (human)
  Entrez Gene: DCP1A (a.k.a. HSA275986, Nbla00360, SMAD4IP1, SMIF)
  Cloning method: Unknown
Terms and licenses: Academic/Nonprofit Terms; Industry Terms: Not Available to Industry
Depositor comments: ORF extracted from NCBI: AY146651.1. Plasmids from this collection were made available to the research community and donated after the lab closed. Please note that the sequence provided by the depositing laboratory may be theoretical/predicted or based on Sanger sequencing results. There may be discrepancies between sequencing results obtained by Addgene and the depositor sequence. If an Addgene verified sequence is not available, please contact before placing your order to request that our lab fully sequence the plasmid.
How to cite: pRSFDuetG-HsDCP1a_539-582 (MCSII)-mut3_G was a gift from Elisa Izaurralde (Addgene plasmid # 146410 ; http://n2t.net/addgene:146410 ; RRID:Addgene_146410)
